Addgene plasmid #170853: pAAV-VTKS2
Purpose: (Empty Backbone) AAV backbone for Cre-dependent transgene expression of any transgene in neurons under the control of the hSyn1 promoter.
Depositing lab: Jordane Dimidschstein. Depositing organization: Broad Institute. Publication: A versatile viral toolkit for functional discovery in the nervous system. Pouchelon G, Vergara J, McMahon J, Gorissen BL, Lin JD, Vormstein-Schneider D, Niehaus JL, Burbridge TJ, Wester JC, Sherer M, Fernandez-Otero M, Allaway KC, Pelkey K, Chittajallu R, McBain CJ, Fan M, Nasse JS, Wildenberg GA, Fishell G, Dimidschstein J. Cell Rep Methods. 2022 May 26;2(6):100225. doi: 10.1016/j.crmeth.2022.100225. eCollection 2022 Jun 20. PubMed 35784651.
Backbone
  Vector backbone: pAAV-VTKS2
  Vector type: Mammalian Expression, AAV
Growth in bacteria
  Bacterial resistance: Ampicillin, 100 μg/mL
  Growth temperature: 37°C
  Growth strain: NEB Stable
  Copy number: High Copy
Gene/Insert
  Gene/Insert name: None
Terms and licenses: Academic/Nonprofit Terms; Industry Terms: Not Available to Industry
How to cite: pAAV-VTKS2 was a gift from Jordane Dimidschstein (Addgene plasmid # 170853 ; http://n2t.net/addgene:170853 ; RRID:Addgene_170853)
