[The description below was written by a language model from this plasmid's Addgene catalogue record and pLannotate feature annotations shown in this document.]
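Description:
pAAV-VTKS2 is an empty adeno-associated virus transfer plasmid (4,522 nt in the sequenced record) built to accept any transgene for Cre-dependent expression in neurons. It carries no insert. In bacteria it replicates from a high-copy ColE1/pUC-type origin and is selected with ampicillin through the β-lactamase gene and its own promoter. An f1 phage origin is also present, and the short bom and rop fragments are backbone remnants. The expression cassette is flanked by AAV2 inverted terminal repeats, which allow the intervening DNA to be packaged into recombinant AAV particles. One ITR is annotated in full, whereas the other appears only as two short fragments. This may reflect the difficulty of sequencing and annotating these structured repeats rather than a true truncation.

The human synapsin I promoter, which spans the numbering origin of the circular sequence, confers neuron-specific transcription. Downstream lies a double-floxed inverted (DIO/FLEx-type) cloning module: a lox2272 and a loxP site in forward orientation, a pUC-type multiple cloning site, then a second lox2272 and loxP in reverse orientation. The spacers within each lox pair are annotated as β-globin intron fragments. A coding sequence placed in the cloning site in antisense orientation relative to the promoter stays silent until Cre recombinase inverts it through one pair of incompatible sites and then excises through the other, which locks it in the sense orientation. A WPRE follows to enhance transcript stability and expression, and a bovine growth hormone polyadenylation signal terminates the message. The backbone is intended for building AAV vectors that restrict a chosen transgene to Cre-expressing neuronal populations.
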