Features (pLannotate 1.2.2; 20 found; start..end, strand, type, name):
    313..346     +  protein_bind   lox2272: Cre-mediated recombination occurs in the 8-bp core sequence (GGATACTT). lox2272 sites are compatible with each other, but incompatible with loxP or loxN sites (Lee and Saito, 1988). Cre recombinase
    347..396     -  intron         β-globin intron (fragment): internally truncated intron from human β-globin
    397..430     +  protein_bind   loxP: Cre-mediated recombination occurs in the 8-bp core sequence (GCATACAT). Cre recombinase
    445..501     +  misc_feature   MCS: pUC18/19 multiple cloning site
    521..554     -  protein_bind   lox2272: Cre-mediated recombination occurs in the 8-bp core sequence (GGATACTT). lox2272 sites are compatible with each other, but incompatible with loxP or loxN sites (Lee and Saito, 1988). Cre recombinase
    555..604     -  intron         β-globin intron (fragment): internally truncated intron from human β-globin
    605..638     -  protein_bind   loxP: Cre-mediated recombination occurs in the 8-bp core sequence (GCATACAT). Cre recombinase
    647..1235    +  misc_feature   WPRE: woodchuck hepatitis virus posttranscriptional regulatory element
   1243..1467    +  polyA_signal   bGH poly(A) signal: bovine growth hormone polyadenylation signal
   1469..1609    +  repeat_region  AAV2 ITR: inverted terminal repeat of adeno-associated virus serotype 2 inverted
   1614..1665    -  misc_feature   bom (fragment): basis of mobility region from pBR322
   1684..2139    +  rep_origin     f1 ori (sequence partly withheld): f1 bacteriophage origin of replication; arrow indicates direction of (+) strand synthesis
   2140..2189    -  misc_feature   bom (fragment): basis of mobility region from pBR322
   2291..2326    -  CDS            rop (fragment): Rop protein, which maintains plasmids at low copy number; rop
   2421..2525    +  promoter       AmpR promoter: bla
   2526..3386    +  CDS            AmpR: β-lactamase; bla; confers resistance to ampicillin, carbenicillin, and related antibiotics
   3557..4145    +  rep_origin     ori: high-copy-number ColE1/pMB1/pBR322/pUC origin of replication
   4218..4245    +  repeat_region  AAV2 ITR (fragment): inverted terminal repeat of adeno-associated virus serotype 2 inverted
   4274..4301    +  repeat_region  AAV2 ITR (fragment): inverted terminal repeat of adeno-associated virus serotype 2 inverted
   4364..289     +  promoter       hSyn promoter (across the origin): human synapsin I promoter; confers neuron-specific expression (Kügler et al., 2003)
>Addgene plasmid #170853 | pAAV-VTKS2 | addgene full sequence | sequence record 337190 | Addgene NGS Result
ACTGCCAGCTTCAGCACCGCGGACAGTGCCTTCGCCCCCGCCTGGCGGCGCGCGCCACCGCCGCCTCAGC
ACTGAAGGCGCGCTGACGTCACTCGCCGGTCCCCCGCAAACTCCCCTTCCCGGCCACCTTGGTCGCGTCC
GCGCCGCCGCCGGCCCAGCCGGACCGCACCACGCGAGGCGCGAGATAGGGGGGCACGGGCGCGACCATCT
GCGCTGCGGCGCCGGCGACTCAGCGCTGCCTCAGTCTGCGGTGGGCAGCGGAGGAGTCGTGTCGTGCCTG
AGAGCGCAGTCAGATATCGTTTAAACTCCGGAATAACTTCGTATAGGATACTTTATACGAAGTTATGCAG
AATGGTAGCTGGATTGTAGCTGCTATTAGCAATATGAAACCTCTTAATAACTTCGTATAGCATACATTAT
ACGAAGTTATAACGCGCCACTAGTGAATTCGAGCTCGGTACCCGGGGATCCTCTAGAGTCGACCTGCAGG
CATGCAAGCTTTACTAGTGGTGGCGCTAGCATAACTTCGTATAAAGTATCCTATACGAAGTTATTTGCCT
TAACCCAGAAATTATCACTGTTATTCTTTAGAATGGTGCAAAGAATAACTTCGTATAATGTATGCTATAC
GAAGTTATGGCGCGCCAATCAACCTCTGGATTACAAAATTTGTGAAAGATTGACTGGTATTCTTAACTAT
GTTGCTCCTTTTACGCTATGTGGATACGCTGCTTTAATGCCTTTGTATCATGCTATTGCTTCCCGTATGG
CTTTCATTTTCTCCTCCTTGTATAAATCCTGGTTGCTGTCTCTTTATGAGGAGTTGTGGCCCGTTGTCAG
GCAACGTGGCGTGGTGTGCACTGTGTTTGCTGACGCAACCCCCACTGGTTGGGGCATTGCCACCACCTGT
CAGCTCCTTTCCGGGACTTTCGCTTTCCCCCTCCCTATTGCCACGGCGGAACTCATCGCCGCCTGCCTTG
CCCGCTGCTGGACAGGGGCTCGGCTGTTGGGCACTGACAATTCCGTGGTGTTGTCGGGGAAGCTGACGTC
CTTTCCATGGCTGCTCGCCTGTGTTGCCACCTGGATTCTGCGCGGGACGTCCTTCTGCTACGTCCCTTCG
GCCCTCAATCCAGCGGACCTTCCTTCCCGCGGCCTGCTGCCGGCTCTGCGGCCTCTTCCGCGTCTTCGCC
TTCGCCCTCAGACGAGTCGGATCTCCCTTTGGGCCGCCTCCCCGCCTGGATCCTGTGCCTTCTAGTTGCC
AGCCATCTGTTGTTTGCCCCTCCCCCGTGCCTTCCTTGACCCTGGAAGGTGCCACTCCCACTGTCCTTTC
CTAATAAAATGAGGAAATTGCATCGCATTGTCTGAGTAGGTGTCATTCTATTCTGGGGGGTGGGGTGGGG
CAGGACAGCAAGGGGGAGGATTGGGAAGACAATAGCAGGCATGCTGGGGATGCGGTGGGCTCTATGGCAG
GAACCCCTAGTGATGGAGTTGGCCACTCCCTCTCTGCGCGCTCGCTCGCTCACTGAGGCCGGGCGACCAA
AGGTCGCCCGACGCCCGGGCTTTGCCCGGGCGGCCTCAGTGAGCGAGCGAGCGCGCAGCTGCCTGCAGGG
GCGCCTGATGCGGTATTTTCTCCTTACGCATCTGTGCGGTATTTCACACCGCATA
[95 nt withheld, positions 1666-1760]
T
[46 nt withheld, positions 1762-1807]
C
[141 nt withheld, positions 1809-1949]
CCTTTGACGTTGGAGTCCACGTTCTTT
[37 nt withheld, positions 1977-2013]
ACTCTATCTCGGGCTATTCTTTTGATTTATAAGGGATTTTGCCGATTTCGGTCTATTGGTTAAAAAATGA
GCTGATTTAACAAAAATTTAACGCGAATTTTAACAAAATATTAACGTTTACAATTTTATGGTGCACTCTC
AGTACAATCTGCTCTGATGCCGCATAGTTAAGCCAGCCCCGACACCCGCCAACACCCGCTGACGCGCCCT
GACGGGCTTGTCTGCTCCCGGCATCCGCTTACAGACAAGCTGTGACCGTCTCCGGGAGCTGCATGTGTCA
GAGGTTTTCACCGTCATCACCGAAACGCGCGAGACGAAAGGGCCTCGTGATACGCCTATTTTTATAGGTT
AATGTCATGATAATAATGGTTTCTTAGACGTCAGGTGGCACTTTTCGGGGAAATGTGCGCGGAACCCCTA
TTTGTTTATTTTTCTAAATACATTCAAATATGTATCCGCTCATGAGACAATAACCCTGATAAATGCTTCA
ATAATATTGAAAAAGGAAGAGTATGAGTATTCAACATTTCCGTGTCGCCCTTATTCCCTTTTTTGCGGCA
TTTTGCCTTCCTGTTTTTGCTCACCCAGAAACGCTGGTGAAAGTAAAAGATGCTGAAGATCAGTTGGGTG
CACGAGTGGGTTACATCGAACTGGATCTCAACAGCGGTAAGATCCTTGAGAGTTTTCGCCCCGAAGAACG
TTTTCCAATGATGAGCACTTTTAAAGTTCTGCTATGTGGCGCGGTATTATCCCGTATTGACGCCGGGCAA
GAGCAACTCGGTCGCCGCATACACTATTCTCAGAATGACTTGGTTGAGTACTCACCAGTCACAGAAAAGC
ATCTTACGGATGGCATGACAGTAAGAGAATTATGCAGTGCTGCCATAACCATGAGTGATAACACTGCGGC
CAACTTACTTCTGACAACGATCGGAGGACCGAAGGAGCTAACCGCTTTTTTGCACAACATGGGGGATCAT
GTAACTCGCCTTGATCGTTGGGAACCGGAGCTGAATGAAGCCATACCAAACGACGAGCGTGACACCACGA
TGCCTGTAGCAATGGCAACAACGTTGCGCAAACTATTAACTGGCGAACTACTTACTCTAGCTTCCCGGCA
ACAATTAATAGACTGGATGGAGGCGGATAAAGTTGCAGGACCACTTCTGCGCTCGGCCCTTCCGGCTGGC
TGGTTTATTGCTGATAAATCTGGAGCCGGTGAGCGTGGGTCTCGCGGTATCATTGCAGCACTGGGGCCAG
ATGGTAAGCCCTCCCGTATCGTAGTTATCTACACGACGGGGAGTCAGGCAACTATGGATGAACGAAATAG
ACAGATCGCTGAGATAGGTGCCTCACTGATTAAGCATTGGTAACTGTCAGACCAAGTTTACTCATATATA
CTTTAGATTGATTTAAAACTTCATTTTTAATTTAAAAGGATCTAGGTGAAGATCCTTTTTGATAATCTCA
TGACCAAAATCCCTTAACGTGAGTTTTCGTTCCACTGAGCGTCAGACCCCGTAGAAAAGATCAAAGGATC
TTCTTGAGATCCTTTTTTTCTGCGCGTAATCTGCTGCTTGCAAACAAAAAAACCACCGCTACCAGCGGTG
GTTTGTTTGCCGGATCAAGAGCTACCAACTCTTTTTCCGAAGGTAACTGGCTTCAGCAGAGCGCAGATAC
CAAATACTGTTCTTCTAGTGTAGCCGTAGTTAGGCCACCACTTCAAGAACTCTGTAGCACCGCCTACATA
CCTCGCTCTGCTAATCCTGTTACCAGTGGCTGCTGCCAGTGGCGATAAGTCGTGTCTTACCGGGTTGGAC
TCAAGACGATAGTTACCGGATAAGGCGCAGCGGTCGGGCTGAACGGGGGGTTCGTGCACACAGCCCAGCT
TGGAGCGAACGACCTACACCGAACTGAGATACCTACAGCGTGAGCTATGAGAAAGCGCCACGCTTCCCGA
AGGGAGAAAGGCGGACAGGTATCCGGTAAGCGGCAGGGTCGGAACAGGAGAGCGCACGAGGGAGCTTCCA
GGGGGAAACGCCTGGTATCTTTATAGTCCTGTCGGGTTTCGCCACCTCTGACTTGAGCGTCGATTTTTGT
GATGCTCGTCAGGGGGGCGGAGCCTATGGAAAAACGCCAGCAACGCGGCCTTTTTACGGTTCCTGGCCTT
TTGCTGGCCTTTTGCTCACATGTCCTGCAGGCAGCTGCGCGCTCGCTCGCTCACTGAGGCCGCCCGGGCG
TCGGGCGACCTTTGGTCGCCCGGCCTCAGTGAGCGAGCGAGCGCGCAGAGAGGGAGTGGCCAACTCCATC
ACTAGGGGTTCCTGCTAGACTGCAGAGGGCCCTGCGTATGAGTGCAAGTGGGTTTTAGGACCAGGATGAG
GCGGGGTGGGGGTGCCTACCTGACGACCGACCCCGACCCACTGGACAAGCACCCAACCCCCATTCCCCAA
ATTGCGCATCCCCTATCAGAGAGGGGGAGGGGAAACAGGATGCGGCGAGGCGCGTGCGC
